>Addgene plasmid #158291 | pLKO_HSV.AU1.V5_NGFR | addgene full sequence | sequence record 329552 | Addgene NGS Result
TCGACGGTATCGATCACGAGACTAGTATCGAGCGGCCGCCCCCTTCACCGAGGGCCTATTTCCCATGATT
CCTTCATATTTGCATATACGATACAAGGCTGTTAGAGAGATAATTGGAATTAATTTGACTGTAAACACAA
AGATATTAGTACAAAATACGTGACGTAGAAAGTAATAATTTCTTGGGTAGTTTGCAGTTTTAAAATTATG
TTTTAAAATGGACTATCATATGCTTACCGTAACTTGAAAGTATTTCGATTTCTTGGCTTTATATATCTTG
TGGAAAGGACGAAACACCGGGTCTTCGAGAAGACCTGTTTTAGAGCTAGAAATAGCAAGTTAAAATAAGG
CTAGTCCGTTATCAACTTGAAAAAGTGGCACCGAGTCGGTGCTTTTTTTAATTCTCGACCTCGAGACAAA
TGGCAGTATTCATCCACAATTTTAAAAGAAAAGGGGGGATTGGGGGGTACAGTGCAGGGGAAAGAATAGT
AGACATAATAGCAACAGACATACAAACTAAAGAATTACAAAAACAAATTACAAAAATTCAAAATTTTCGG
GTTTATTACAGGGACAGCAGAGATCCACTTTGGCCGCGGCTCGAGGCGATAAGCTTTGCAAAGATGGATA
AAGTTTTAAACAGAGAGGAATCTTTGCAGCTAATGGACCTTCTAGGTCTTGAAAGGAGTGGGAATTGGCT
CCGGTGCCCGTCAGTGGGCAGAGCGCACATCGCCCACAGTCCCCGAGAAGTTGGGGGGAGGGGTCGGCAA
TTGAACCGGTGCCTAGAGAAGGTGGCGCGGGGTAAACTGGGAAAGTGATGTCGTGTACTGGCTCCGCCTT
TTTCCCGAGGGTGGGGGAGAACCGTATATAAGTGCAGTAGTCGCCGTGAACGTTCTTTTTCGCAACGGGT
TTGCCGCCAGAACACAGGTAAGTGCCGTGTGTGGTTCCCGCGGGCCTGGCCTCTTTACGGGTTATGGCCC
TTGCGTGCCTTGAATTACTTCCACCTGGCTGCAGTACGTGATTCTTGATCCCGAGCTTCGGGTTGGAAGT
GGGTGGGAGAGTTCGAGGCCTTGCGCTTAAGGAGCCCCTTCGCCTCGTGCTTGAGTTGAGGCCTGGCCTG
GGCGCTGGGGCCGCCGCGTGCGAATCTGGTGGCACCTTCGCGCCTGTCTCGCTGCTTTCGATAAGTCTCT
AGCCATTTAAAATTTTTGATGACCTGCTGCGACGCTTTTTTTCTGGCAAGATAGTCTTGTAAATGCGGGC
CAAGATCTGCACACTGGTATTTCGGTTTTTGGGGCCGCGGGCGGCGACGGGGCCCGTGCGTCCCAGCGCA
CATGTTCGGCGAGGCGGGGCCTGCGAGCGCGGCCACCGAGAATCGGACGGGGGTAGTCTCAAGCTGGCCG
GCCTGCTCTGGTGCCTGGCCTCGCGCCGCCGTGTATCGCCCCGCCCTGGGCGGCAAGGCTGGCCCGGTCG
GCACCAGTTGCGTGAGCGGAAAGATGGCCGCTTCCCGGCCCTGCTGCAGGGAGCTCAAAATGGAGGACGC
GGCGCTCGGGAGAGCGGGCGGGTGAGTCACCCACACAAAGGAAAAGGGCCTTTCCGTCCTCAGCCGTCGC
TTCATGTGACTCCACGGAGTACCGGGCGCCGTCCAGGCACCTCGATTAGTTCTCGAGCTTTTGGAGTACG
TCGTCTTTAGGTTGGGGGGAGGGGTTTTATGCGATGGAGTTTCCCCACACTGAGTGGGTGGAGACTGAAG
TTAGGCCAGCTTGGCACTTGATGTAATTCTCCTTGGAATTTGCCCTTTTTGAGTTTGGATCTTGGTTCAT
TCTCAAGCCTCAGACAGTGGTTCAAAGTTTTTTTCTTCCATTTCAGGTGTCGTGAGGAATTCTGCAGTCG
ATCGACGGTACCGCGGGCCCGGGATCCACGGTCGCCACCATGGGGGCAGGTGCCACCGGCCGCGCCATGG
ACGGGCCGCGCCTGCTGCTGTTGCTGCTTCTGGGGGTGTCCCTTGGAGGTGCCAAGGAGGCATGCCAGCC
CGAGCTGGCCCCCGAGGACCCCGAGGACGGAGGAGGCGGGGGAGGGGACACCTATCGGTACATTGGAGGA
GGCGGGGGAGGGGGCAAACCAATTCCAAACCCACTGCTGGGACTGGATTCCACACCCACAGGCCTGTACA
CACACAGCGGTGAGTGCTGCAAAGCCTGCAACCTGGGCGAGGGTGTGGCCCAGCCTTGTGGAGCCAACCA
GACCGTGTGTGAGCCCTGCCTGGACAGCGTGACGTTCTCCGACGTGGTGAGCGCGACCGAGCCGTGCAAG
CCGTGCACCGAGTGCGTGGGGCTCCAGAGCATGTCGGCGCCGTGCGTGGAGGCCGACGACGCCGTGTGCC
GCTGCGCCTACGGCTACTACCAGGATGAGACGACTGGGCGCTGCGAGGCGTGCCGCGTGTGCGAGGCGGG
CTCGGGCCTCGTGTTCTCCTGCCAGGACAAGCAGAACACCGTGTGCGAGGAGTGCCCCGACGGCACGTAT
TCCGACGAGGCCAACCACGTGGACCCGTGCCTGCCCTGCACCGTGTGCGAGGACACCGAGCGCCAGCTCC
GCGAGTGCACACGCTGGGCCGACGCCGAGTGCGAGGAGATCCCTGGCCGTTGGATTACACGGTCCACACC
CCCAGAGGGCTCGGACAGCACAGCCCCCAGCACCCAGGAGCCTGAGGCACCTCCAGAACAAGACCTCATA
GCCAGCACGGTGGCAGGTGTGGTGACCACAGTGATGGGCAGCTCCCAGCCCGTGGTGACCCGAGGCACCA
CCGACAACCTCATCCCTGTCTATTGCTCCATCCTGGCTGCTGTGGTTGTGGGCCTTGTGGCCTACATAGC
CTTCAAGAGGTGGAACAGGGGTATCCTCTAGAGCGGCCGCGTCGACAATCAACCTCTGGATTACAAAATT
TGTGAAAGATTGACTGGTATTCTTAACTATGTTGCTCCTTTTACGCTATGTGGATACGCTGCTTTAATGC
CTTTGTATCATGCTATTGCTTCCCGTATGGCTTTCATTTTCTCCTCCTTGTATAAATCCTGGTTGCTGTC
TCTTTATGAGGAGTTGTGGCCCGTTGTCAGGCAACGTGGCGTGGTGTGCACTGTGTTTGCTGACGCAACC
CCCACTGGTTGGGGCATTGCCACCACCTGTCAGCTCCTTTCCGGGACTTTCGCTTTCCCCCTCCCTATTG
CCACGGCGGAACTCATCGCCGCCTGCCTTGCCCGCTGCTGGACAGGGGCTCGGCTGTTGGGCACTGACAA
TTCCGTGGTGTTGTCGGGGAAGCTGACGTCCTTTCCATGGCTGCTCGCCTGTGTTGCCACCTGGATTCTG
CGCGGGACGTCCTTCTGCTACGTCCCTTCGGCCCTCAATCCAGCGGACCTTCCTTCCCGCGGCCTGCTGC
CGGCTCTGCGGCCTCTTCCGCATCTTCGCCTTCGCCCTCAGACGAGTCGGATCTCCCTTTGGGCCGCCTC
CCCGCCTGGGTACCTTTAAGACCAATGACTTACAAGGCAGCTGTAGATCTTAGCCACTTTTTAAAAGAAA
AGGGGGGACTGGAAGGGCTAATTCACTCCCAACGAAGATAAGATCTGCTTTTTGCTTGTACTGGGTCTCT
CTGGTTAGACCAGATCTGAGCCTGGGAGCTCTCTGGCTAACTAGGGAACCCACTGCTTAAGCCTCAATAA
AGCTTGCCTTGAGTGCTTCAAGTAGTGTGTGCCCGTCTGTTGTGTGACTCTGGTAACTAGAGATCCCTCA
GACCCTTTTAGTCAGTGTGGAAAATCTCTAGCAGTAGTAGTTCATGTCATCTTATTATTCAGTATTTATA
ACTTGCAAAGAAATGAATATCAGAGAGTGAGAGGAACTTGTTTATTGCAGCTTATAATGGTTACAAATAA
AGCAATAGCATCACAAATTTCACAAATAAAGCATTTTTTTCACTGCATTCTAGTTGTGGTTTGTCCAAAC
TCATCAATGTATCTTATCATGTCTGGCTCTAGCTATCCCGCCCCTAACTCCGCCCATCCCGCCCCTAACT
CCGCCCAGTTCCGCCCATTCTCCGCCCCATGGCTGACTAATTTTTTTTATTTATGCAGAGGCCGAGGCCG
CCTCGGCCTCTGAGCTATTCCAGAAGTAGTGAGGAGGCTTTTTTGGAGGCCTAGGGACGTACCCAATTCG
CCCTATAGTGAGTCGTATTACGCGCGCTCACTGGCCGTCGTTTTACAACGTCGTGACTGGGAAAACCCTG
GCGTTACCCAACTTAATCGCCTTGCAGCACATCCCCCTTTCGCCAGCTGGCGTAATAGCGAAGAGGCCCG
CACCGATCGCCCTTCCCAACAGTTGCGCAGCCTGAATGGCGAATGGG
[124 nt withheld, positions 4388-4511]
C
[91 nt withheld, positions 4513-4603]
A
[49 nt withheld, positions 4605-4653]
CCTTTGACGTTGGAGTCCACGTTCTTT
[37 nt withheld, positions 4681-4717]
ACCCTATCTCGGTCTATTCTTTTGATTTATAAGGGATTTTGCCGATTTCGGCCTATTGGTTAAAAAATGA
GCTGATTTAACAAAAATTTAACGCGAATTTTAACAAAATATTAACGCTTACAATTTAGGTGGCACTTTTC
GGGGAAATGTGCGCGGAACCCCTATTTGTTTATTTTTCTAAATACATTCAAATATGTATCCGCTCATGAG
ACAATAACCCTGATAAATGCTTCAATAATATTGAAAAAGGAAGAGTATGAGTATTCAACATTTCCGTGTC
GCCCTTATTCCCTTTTTTGCGGCATTTTGCCTTCCTGTTTTTGCTCACCCAGAAACGCTGGTGAAAGTAA
AAGATGCTGAAGATCAGTTGGGTGCACGAGTGGGTTACATCGAACTGGATCTCAACAGCGGTAAGATCCT
TGAGAGTTTTCGCCCCGAAGAACGTTTTCCAATGATGAGCACTTTTAAAGTTCTGCTATGTGGCGCGGTA
TTATCCCGTATTGACGCCGGGCAAGAGCAACTCGGTCGCCGCATACACTATTCTCAGAATGACTTGGTTG
AGTACTCACCAGTCACAGAAAAGCATCTTACGGATGGCATGACAGTAAGAGAATTATGCAGTGCTGCCAT
AACCATGAGTGATAACACTGCGGCCAACTTACTTCTGACAACGATCGGAGGACCGAAGGAGCTAACCGCT
TTTTTGCACAACATGGGGGATCATGTAACTCGCCTTGATCGTTGGGAACCGGAGCTGAATGAAGCCATAC
CAAACGACGAGCGTGACACCACGATGCCTGTAGCAATGGCAACAACGTTGCGCAAACTATTAACTGGCGA
ACTACTTACTCTAGCTTCCCGGCAACAATTAATAGACTGGATGGAGGCGGATAAAGTTGCAGGACCACTT
CTGCGCTCGGCCCTTCCGGCTGGCTGGTTTATTGCTGATAAATCTGGAGCCGGTGAGCGTGGGTCTCGCG
GTATCATTGCAGCACTGGGGCCAGATGGTAAGCCCTCCCGTATCGTAGTTATCTACACGACGGGGAGTCA
GGCAACTATGGATGAACGAAATAGACAGATCGCTGAGATAGGTGCCTCACTGATTAAGCATTGGTAACTG
TCAGACCAAGTTTACTCATATATACTTTAGATTGATTTAAAACTTCATTTTTAATTTAAAAGGATCTAGG
TGAAGATCCTTTTTGATAATCTCATGACCAAAATCCCTTAACGTGAGTTTTCGTTCCACTGAGCGTCAGA
CCCCGTAGAAAAGATCAAAGGATCTTCTTGAGATCCTTTTTTTCTGCGCGTAATCTGCTGCTTGCAAACA
AAAAAACCACCGCTACCAGCGGTGGTTTGTTTGCCGGATCAAGAGCTACCAACTCTTTTTCCGAAGGTAA
CTGGCTTCAGCAGAGCGCAGATACCAAATACTGTTCTTCTAGTGTAGCCGTAGTTAGGCCACCACTTCAA
GAACTCTGTAGCACCGCCTACATACCTCGCTCTGCTAATCCTGTTACCAGTGGCTGCTGCCAGTGGCGAT
AAGTCGTGTCTTACCGGGTTGGACTCAAGACGATAGTTACCGGATAAGGCGCAGCGGTCGGGCTGAACGG
GGGGTTCGTGCACACAGCCCAGCTTGGAGCGAACGACCTACACCGAACTGAGATACCTACAGCGTGAGCT
ATGAGAAAGCGCCACGCTTCCCGAAGGGAGAAAGGCGGACAGGTATCCGGTAAGCGGCAGGGTCGGAACA
GGAGAGCGCACGAGGGAGCTTCCAGGGGGAAACGCCTGGTATCTTTATAGTCCTGTCGGGTTTCGCCACC
TCTGACTTGAGCGTCGATTTTTGTGATGCTCGTCAGGGGGGCGGAGCCTATGGAAAAACGCCAGCAACGC
GGCCTTTTTACGGTTCCTGGCCTTTTGCTGGCCTTTTGCTCACATGTTCTTTCCTGCGTTATCCCCTGAT
TCTGTGGATAACCGTATTACCGCCTTTGAGTGAGCTGATACCGCTCGCCGCAGCCGAACGACCGAGCGCA
GCGAGTCAGTGAGCGAGGAAGCGGAAGAGCGCCCAATACGCAAACCGCCTCTCCCCGCGCGTTGGCCGAT
TCATTAATGCAGCTGGCACGACAGGTTTCCCGACTGGAAAGCGGGCAGTGAGCGCAACGCAATTAATGTG
AGTTAGCTCACTCATTAGGCACCCCAGGCTTTACACTTTATGCTTCCGGCTCGTATGTTGTGTGGAATTG
TGAGCGGATAACAATTTCACACAGGAAACAGCTATGACCATGATTACGCCAAGCGCGCAATTAACCCTCA
CTAAAGGGAACAAAAGCTGGAGCTGCAAGCTTAATGTAGTCTTATGCAATACTCTTGTAGTCTTGCAACA
TGGTAACGATGAGTTAGCAACATGCCTTACAAGGAGAGAAAAAGCACCGTGCATGGCGATTGGTGGAAGT
AAGGTGGTACGATCGTGCCTTATTAGGAAGGCAACAGACGGGTCTGACATGGATTGGACGAACCACTGAA
TTGCCGCATTGCAGAGATATTGTATTTAAGTGCCTAGCTCGATACATAAACGGGTCTCTCTGGTTAGACC
AGATCTGAGCCTGGGAGCTCTCTGGCTAACTAGGGAACCCACTGCTTAAGCCTCAATAAAGCTTGCCTTG
AGTGCTTCAAGTAGTGTGTGCCCGTCTGTTGTGTGACTCTGGTAACTAGAGATCCCTCAGACCCTTTTAG
TCAGTGTGGAAAATCTCTAGCAGTGGCGCCCGAACAGGGACTTGAAAGCGAAAGGGAAACCAGAGGAGCT
CTCTCGACGCAGGACTCGGCTTGCTGAAGCGCGCACGGCAAGAGGCGAGGGGCGGCGACTGGTGAGTACG
CCAAAAATTTTGACTAGCGGAGGCTAGAAGGAGAGAGATGGGTGCGAGAGCGTCAGTATTAAGCGGGGGA
GAATTAGATCGCGATGGGAAAAAATTCGGTTAAGGCCAGGGGGAAAGAAAAAATATAAATTAAAACATAT
AGTATGGGCAAGCAGGGAGCTAGAACGATTCGCAGTTAATCCTGGCCTGTTAGAAACATCAGAAGGCTGT
AGACAAATACTGGGACAGCTACAACCATCCCTTCAGACAGGATCAGAAGAACTTAGATCATTATATAATA
CAGTAGCAACCCTCTATTGTGTGCATCAAAGGATAGAGATAAAAGACACCAAGGAAGCTTTAGACAAGAT
AGAGGAAGAGCAAAACAAAAGTAAGACCACCGCACAGCAAGCGGCCGCTGATCTTCAGACCTGGAGGAGG
AGATATGAGGGACAATTGGAGAAGTGAATTATATAAATATAAAGTAGTAAAAATTGAACCATTAGGAGTA
GCACCCACCAAGGCAAAGAGAAGAGTGGTGCAGAGAGAAAAAAGAGCAGTGGGAATAGGAGCTTTGTTCC
TTGGGTTCTTGGGAGCAGCAGGAAGCACTATGGGCGCAGCGTCAATGACGCTGACGGTACAGGCCAGACA
ATTATTGTCTGGTATAGTGCAGCAGCAGAACAATTTGCTGAGGGCTATTGAGGCGCAACAGCATCTGTTG
CAACTCACAGTCTGGGGCATCAAGCAGCTCCAGGCAAGAATCCTGGCTGTGGAAAGATACCTAAAGGATC
AACAGCTCCTGGGGATTTGGGGTTGCTCTGGAAAACTCATTTGCACCACTGCTGTGCCTTGGAATGCTAG
TTGGAGTAATAAATCTCTGGAACAGATTTGGAATCACACGACCTGGATGGAGTGGGACAGAGAAATTAAC
AATTACACAAGCTTAATACACTCCTTAATTGAAGAATCGCAAAACCAGCAAGAAAAGAATGAACAAGAAT
TATTGGAATTAGATAAATGGGCAAGTTTGTGGAATTGGTTTAACATAACAAATTGGCTGTGGTATATAAA
ATTATTCATAATGATAGTAGGAGGCTTGGTAGGTTTAAGAATAGTTTTTGCTGTACTTTCTATAGTGAAT
AGAGTTAGGCAGGGATATTCACCATTATCGTTTCAGACCCACCTCCCAACCCCGAGGGGACCCGACAGGC
CCGAAGGAATAGAAGAAGAAGGTGGAGAGAGAGACAGAGACAGATCCATTCGATTAGTGAACGGATC
Features (pLannotate 1.2.2; 29 found; start..end, strand, type, name):
     50..290     +  promoter       U6 promoter: RNA polymerase III promoter for human U6 snRNA
    317..392     +  misc_RNA       gRNA scaffold: guide RNA scaffold for the Streptococcus pyogenes CRISPR/Cas9 system
    440..557     +  misc_feature   cPPT/CTS: central polypurine tract and central termination sequence of HIV-1
    624..690     +  CDS            small t antigen (fragment): SV40 (simian virus 40) small t antigen
    697..1875    +  promoter       EF-1α promoter: strong constitutive promoter for human elongation factor EF-1α
   1892..1917    +  misc_feature   MCS (fragment): multiple cloning site
   1930..2886    +  CDS            NGFR (fragment): TNR16_HUMAN - Also known as TNFRSF16. Experimental evidence at protein level: Swiss-Prot protein existence level 1. Low affinity receptor which can bind to NGF, BDNF, NTF3, and NTF4. Forms a heterodimeric receptor with SORCS2 that binds the precursor forms of NGF, BDNF and NTF3 with high affinity, and has much lower affinity for mature NGF and BDNF (PubMed:24908487). Plays an important role in differentiation and survival of specific neuronal populations during development (By similarity). Can mediate cell survival as well as cell death of neural cells. Plays a role in the inactivation of RHOA
   2917..3505    +  misc_feature   WPRE: woodchuck hepatitis virus posttranscriptional regulatory element
   3510..3647    +  CDS            nef (fragment): NEF_HV1LA - Experimental evidence at protein level: Swiss-Prot protein existence level 1. Extracellular Nef protein targets CD4(+) T-lymphocytes for apoptosis by interacting with CXCR4 surface receptors. From Human immunodeficiency virus type 1 group M subtype B (isolate Lai) (HIV-1).
   3633..3813    +  LTR            5' LTR (truncated): truncated 5' long terminal repeat (LTR) from HIV-1
   3885..4006    +  polyA_signal   SV40 poly(A) signal: SV40 polyadenylation signal
   4046..4181    +  rep_origin     SV40 ori: SV40 origin of replication
   4202..4220    -  promoter       T7 promoter: promoter for bacteriophage T7 RNA polymerase
   4228..4383    +  CDS            lacZα (fragment): LacZα fragment of β-galactosidase; lacZ fragment
   4388..4816    +  rep_origin     f1 ori (sequence partly withheld): f1 bacteriophage origin of replication; arrow indicates direction of (+) strand synthesis
   4869..4973    +  promoter       AmpR promoter: bla
   4974..5834    +  CDS            AmpR: β-lactamase; bla; confers resistance to ampicillin, carbenicillin, and related antibiotics
   6005..6593    +  rep_origin     ori: high-copy-number ColE1/pMB1/pBR322/pUC origin of replication
   6776..6868    +  CDS            lacI (fragment): lac repressor; lacI; The lac repressor binds to the lac operator to inhibit transcription in E. coli. This inhibition can be relieved by adding lactose or isopropyl-β-D-thiogalactopyranoside (IPTG).
   6881..6902    +  protein_bind   CAP binding site: CAP binding activates transcription in the presence of cAMP. E. coli catabolite activator protein
   6917..6947    +  promoter       lac promoter: promoter for the E. coli lac operon
   6955..6971    +  protein_bind   lac operator: The lac repressor binds to the lac operator to inhibit transcription in E. coli. This inhibition can be relieved by adding lactose or isopropyl-β-D-thiogalactopyranoside (IPTG). lac repressor encoded by lacI
   7016..7034    +  promoter       T3 promoter: promoter for bacteriophage T3 RNA polymerase
   7062..7288    +  promoter       RSV promoter: Rous sarcoma virus enhancer/promoter
   7289..7469    +  LTR            5' LTR (truncated): truncated 5' long terminal repeat (LTR) from HIV-1
   7516..7641    +  misc_feature   HIV-1 Ψ: packaging signal of human immunodeficiency virus type 1
   7625..7988    +  CDS            HIV-1 gag (fragment): gag protein from human immunodeficiency virus 1; gag
   8134..8367    +  misc_feature   RRE: The Rev response element (RRE) of HIV-1 allows for Rev-dependent mRNA export from the nucleus to the cytoplasm.
   8744..8844    +  CDS            Rev (fragment): human immunodeficiency virus 1 (HIV-1) Rev protein; rev; enhances nuclear export of unspliced and incompletely spliced viral mRNAs
