[The description below was written by a language model from this plasmid's Addgene catalogue record and pLannotate feature annotations shown in this document.]
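Description:
pLKO_HSV.AU1.V5_NGFR is a lentiviral CRISPR vector on the pLKO backbone (sequenced record about 8.8 kb) that pairs a guide RNA expression cassette with a protein barcode, or "Pro-Code". It is propagated in E. coli through a high-copy ColE1/pUC-type origin with ampicillin selection (AmpR); an f1 origin and an SV40 origin are also annotated in the backbone. The viral portion has a third-generation layout. An RSV promoter drives a truncated HIV-1 5' LTR, followed by the Ψ packaging signal with a gag fragment, the Rev response element and the cPPT/CTS. A second truncated LTR lies downstream of the payload and is followed by an SV40 polyadenylation signal. Packaging functions therefore have to be supplied in trans.

Between the LTRs sit two expression units. A human U6 Pol III promoter precedes the S. pyogenes Cas9 guide RNA scaffold, providing the site into which an sgRNA spacer is cloned. No Cas9 gene is annotated, so the nuclease must come from another source. Downstream, the EF-1α promoter drives a human NGFR that is truncated to remove its signaling domain (dNGFR), with a WPRE to enhance transcript expression. According to the catalogue entry, this inert surface scaffold carries an N-terminal combination of three linear epitopes, HSV, AU1 and V5, although the feature table does not annotate the tags individually.

Antibody staining for the specific epitope combination identifies which vector, and hence which guide, a cell received. This allows vector and cell tracking and pooled phenotypic CRISPR screens read out at single-cell resolution by cytometry.
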