Addgene plasmid #158291: pLKO_HSV.AU1.V5_NGFR
Purpose: Protein Barcode (Pro-Code) for vector/cell tracking. Contains U6 trRNA cassette for sgRNA cloning. Enables phenotypic CRISPR screens at a single cell resolution (using cytometry).
Depositing lab: Brian Brown. Depositing organization: Icahn School of Medicine at Mount Sinai. Publication: Protein Barcodes Enable High-Dimensional Single-Cell CRISPR Screens. Wroblewska A, Dhainaut M, Ben-Zvi B, Rose SA, Park ES, Amir ED, Bektesevic A, Baccarini A, Merad M, Rahman AH, Brown BD. Cell. 2018 Nov 1;175(4):1141-1155.e16. doi: 10.1016/j.cell.2018.09.022. Epub 2018 Oct 18. PubMed 30343902.
Backbone
  Vector backbone: pLKO
  Backbone size w/o insert (bp): 9000
  Vector type: Lentiviral, CRISPR
Growth in bacteria
  Bacterial resistance: Ampicillin, 100 μg/mL
  Growth temperature: 37°C
  Growth strain: NEB Stable
  Copy number: High Copy
Gene/Insert
  Gene/Insert name: Pro-Code Tagged human dNGFR
  Species: H. sapiens (human)
  Insert size (bp): 1000
  Mutation: Truncation of the signaling domain
  Entrez Gene: NGFR (a.k.a. CD271, Gp80-LNGFR, TNFRSF16, p75(NTR), p75NTR)
  Promoter: EF1a
  Tag / fusion protein: HSV.AU1.V5 (N terminal on insert)
  Cloning method: Restriction Enzyme; 5′ cloning site Unknown (unknown if destroyed)
  Sequencing primers: 5′ cctttttgagtttggatcttggttcat
Terms and licenses: Academic/Nonprofit Terms; Industry Terms: Not Available to Industry
How to cite: pLKO_HSV.AU1.V5_NGFR was a gift from Brian Brown (Addgene plasmid # 158291 ; http://n2t.net/addgene:158291 ; RRID:Addgene_158291)
