>Addgene plasmid #158291 | pLKO_HSV.AU1.V5_NGFR | depositor partial sequence | sequence record 305451 | Tagged NGFR
ATGGGGGCAGGTGCCACCGGCCGCGCCATGGACGGGCCGCGCCTGCTGCTGTTGCTGCTTCTGGGGGTGT
CCCTTGGAGGTGCCAAGGAGGCATGCCAGCCCGAGCTGGCCCCCGAGGACCCCGAGGACGGAGGAGGCGG
GGGAGGGGACACCTATCGGTACATTGGAGGAGGCGGGGGAGGGGGCAAACCAATTCCAAACCCACTGCTG
GGACTGGATTCCACACCCACAGGCCTGTACACACACAGCGGTGAGTGCTGCAAAGCCTGCAACCTGGGCG
AGGGTGTGGCCCAGCCTTGTGGAGCCAACCAGACCGTGTGTGAGCCCTGCCTGGACAGCGTGACGTTCTC
CGACGTGGTGAGCGCGACCGAGCCGTGCAAGCCGTGCACCGAGTGCGTGGGGCTCCAGAGCATGTCGGCG
CCGTGCGTGGAGGCCGACGACGCCGTGTGCCGCTGCGCCTACGGCTACTACCAGGATGAGACGACTGGGC
GCTGCGAGGCGTGCCGCGTGTGCGAGGCGGGCTCGGGCCTCGTGTTCTCCTGCCAGGACAAGCAGAACAC
CGTGTGCGAGGAGTGCCCCGACGGCACGTATTCCGACGAGGCCAACCACGTGGACCCGTGCCTGCCCTGC
ACCGTGTGCGAGGACACCGAGCGCCAGCTCCGCGAGTGCACACGCTGGGCCGACGCCGAGTGCGAGGAGA
TCCCTGGCCGTTGGATTACACGGTCCACACCCCCAGAGGGCTCGGACAGCACAGCCCCCAGCACCCAGGA
GCCTGAGGCACCTCCAGAACAAGACCTCATAGCCAGCACGGTGGCAGGTGTGGTGACCACAGTGATGGGC
AGCTCCCAGCCCGTGGTGACCCGAGGCACCACCGACAACCTCATCCCTGTCTATTGCTCCATCCTGGCTG
CTGTGGTTGTGGGCCTTGTGGCCTACATAGCCTTCAAGAGGTGGAACAGGGGTATCCTCTAG
